>Addgene plasmid #200784 | pJH4693 | addgene full sequence | sequence record 408463 | Addgene NGS Result
AAGCTTGGGCTGCAGCATGCGGCCGCTCTAATCACTATCACGTGGGATCTGGATAAATTTTCTCCAAATT
TCTCATAAAAAATGGAAAAAAAGAAAAGGAAATCCGGTTTGTGTATTTCCATTTTCAATTTGATGCATTA
AACCAGAACTTCGTTAATTTCCCTTCTCTTCTCCCTCAAGCGTGCACACTTTTTTTAGATGAGAAGGGCT
CTATTTCGATTGGTTGTTTTTGTTTTGAACCAGATTTTTTTTTCACAAAAATAAAATTTGGAACCTTTTG
CCAGTTTAATAAAGTTTTTTGTTGGGAATGTTCCTAAAAATTTTTAATTTATCTAATATAAAACTTGATA
GAAACATTAATTAACCTGCTTTTTTGCATTTATTTCCAACTGAATTAAAATAAATGTGAATTTTTTTTAC
TATGTAAATAAATCGAAAATTCTGGTTCCTGATTCTCAAGACCGCATCTCAACTTTTCAGCCGGTAATTT
GTCCGAGAGGAGTCCAATTTTCAAATTTTTGATCAAAATGTCTACTTTGATCGACATCCTCCTTCTTCTG
CAAGGTGTGTATCATCGTCTTGAAATTTCAAATTCCCTAAGGGAACGAAAAGCTTGTCTCTTTTGGCAGA
TTCGATTCGATTTCACCTCTTTCTCCCCCCTCCTGCCTACAATGTTGAAAGGGTCCCCTCCTTGTGCTCC
AAATTGCTCATAAACTCCTCCATACTGGACGCTTCTTTTTGCGGAAATTGGAGTCCCAGATATATTGGAA
GAGATAAACGGTTTTCGGGTTTGCAGTTGTTGCCATTTTCACTGATTTTTATTCAAGTAGTACTACTTGA
AGTTTTGTTCCTGAGTAAAATTTTATAGGTTCCATGATTTATGAAATTGTTCTATAGTAGCACCAAACTT
TTCAGAACTTTTTTGTTTTTTTTTTCAATTTTACAGTAAAAAGTTATTCTCAAATGTTTTCTCAATTTTT
GCCCCTTATTAACTCACGTACGTATGTAGTTTACAGAGCGTATGTAGATGTAGTTCCAGTTTTTGGCACT
TATAATTTTAGAAGTCGACCGATAATAAATGTTTAGGCATGCCAAATCATCATAAGCTACTCAAAAAATA
GAAAATTTTTGATATGTAGCAATTTTCTAAAACTTTATCTAAAAATCTTTTTTTCCAAAAAATGCCTTTG
GTTAATAAATTGTAAATCAAAATTCAGCAACAAAAAACCTCACTGGAAAAGTGGGAGTAAAAATACGAAA
TAAAATTTTCGTAACTTTTTGTCAAAACAGAATCTTAAATTTCCCACTATACCCATTTGTCCTTCAAAAA
TGCCATTTAAAGTAAGCAAAGAGGTATCATAAATTCTCACAGAACGTATGTAGTTTTTGTGTCCTTTACT
TCTCCATTGCCTCATATTTTCACTTTTTTCGTGGCCGCAGCTCACAGTGCACACATCACAGAATGTTCCA
GAGCCGAATGATTTTGGATGGAATATCGAGTGATGAATATTCACCCCTATGGTGAAGGGCGAGGAGCTGT
TCACCGGGGTGGTGCCCATCCTGGTCGAGCTGGACGGCGACGTAAACGGCCACAAGTTCAGCGTGTCCGG
CGAGGGCGAGGGCGATGCCACCTACGGCAAGCTGACCCTGAAGTTCATCTGCACCACCGGCAAGCTGCCC
GTGCCCTGGCCCACCCTCGTGACCACCCTGACCTACGGCGTGCAGTGCTTCAGCCGCTACCCCGACCACA
TGAAGCAGCACGACTTCTTCAAGTCCGCCATGCCCGAAGGCTACGTCCAGGAGCGCACCATCTTCTTCAA
GGACGACGGCAACTACAAGACCCGCGCCGAGGTGAAGTTCGAGGGCGACACCCTGGTGAACCGCATCGAG
CTGAAGGGCATCGACTTCAAGGAGGACGGCAACATCCTGGGGCACAAGCTGGAGTACAACTACAACAGCC
ACAACGTCTATATCATGGCCGACAAGCAGAAGAACGGCATCAAGGTGAACTTCAAGATCCGCCACAACAT
CGAGGACGGCAGCGTGCAGCTCGCCGACCACTACCAGCAGAACACCCCCATCGGCGACGGCCCCGTGCTG
CTGCCCGACAACCACTACCTGAGCACCCAGTCCGCCCTGAGCAAAGACCCCAACGAGAAGCGCGATCACA
TGGTCCTGCTGGAGTTCGTGACCGCCGCCGGGATCACTCTCGGCATGGATGAGCTGTACAAGTAGGAGCT
CCGCATCGGCCGCTGTCATCAGATCGCCATCTCGCGCCCGTGCCTCTGACTTCTAAGTCCAATTACTCTT
CAACATCCCTACATGCTCTTTCTCCCTGTGCTCCCACCCCCTATTTTTGTTATTATCAAAAAACTTCTCT
TAATTTCTTTGTTTTTTAGCTTCTTTTAAGTCACCTCTAACAATGAAATTGTGTAGATTCAAAAATAGAA
TTAATTCGTAATAAAAAGTCGAAAAAAATTGTGCTCCCTCCCCCCATTAATAATAATTCTATCCCAAAAT
CTACACAATGTTCTGTGTACACTTCTTATGTTTTTTACTTCTGATAAATTTTTTTGAAACATCATAGAAA
AAACCGCACACAAAATACCTTATCATATGTTACGTTTCAGTTTATGACCGCAATTTTTATTTCTTCGCAC
GTCTGGGCCTCTCATGACGTCAAATCATGCTCATCGTGAAAAAGTTTTGGAGTATTTTTGGAATTTTTCA
ATCAAGTGAAAGTTTATGAAATTAATTTTCCTGCTTTTGCTTTTTGGGGTTTCCCCTATTGTTTGTCAAG
ATTTCGAGGACGGCGTTTTTCTTGCTAAAATCACAAGTATTGATGAGCACGATGCAAGAAAGATCGGAAG
AAGGTTTGGGTTTGAGGCTCAGTGGAAGGTGAGTAGAAGTTGATAATTTGAAAGTGGAGTAGTGTCTATG
GGGTTTTTGCCTTAAATGACAGAATACATTCCCAATATACCAAACATAACTGTTTCTACTAGTCGGCCGT
ACGGGCCCTTTCGTCTCGCGCGTTTCGGTGATGACGGTGAAAACCTCTGACACATGCAGCTCCCGGAGAC
GGTCACAGCTTGTCTGTAAGCGGATGCCGGGAGCAGACAAGCCCGTCAGGGCGCGTCAGCGGGTGTTGGC
GGGTGTCGGGGCTGGCTTAACTATGCGGCATCAGAGCAGATTGTACTGAGAGTGCACCATATGCGGTGTG
AAATACCGCACAGATGCGTAAGGAGAAAATACCGCATCAGGCGGCCTTAAGGGCCTCGTGATACGCCTAT
TTTTATAGGTTAATGTCATGATAATAATGGTTTCTTAGACGTCAGGTGGCACTTTTCGGGGAAATGTGCG
CGGAACCCCTATTTGTTTATTTTTCTAAATACATTCAAATATGTATCCGCTCATGAGACAATAACCCTGA
TAAATGCTTCAATAATATTGAAAAAGGAAGAGTATGAGTATTCAACATTTCCGTGTCGCCCTTATTCCCT
TTTTTGCGGCATTTTGCCTTCCTGTTTTTGCTCACCCAGAAACGCTGGTGAAAGTAAAAGATGCTGAAGA
TCAGTTGGGTGCACGAGTGGGTTACATCGAACTGGATCTCAACAGCGGTAAGATCCTTGAGAGTTTTCGC
CCCGAAGAACGTTTTCCAATGATGAGCACTTTTAAAGTTCTGCTATGTGGCGCGGTATTATCCCGTATTG
ACGCCGGGCAAGAGCAACTCGGTCGCCGCATACACTATTCTCAGAATGACTTGGTTGAGTACTCACCAGT
CACAGAAAAGCATCTTACGGATGGCATGACAGTAAGAGAATTATGCAGTGCTGCCATAACCATGAGTGAT
AACACTGCGGCCAACTTACTTCTGACAACGATCGGAGGACCGAAGGAGCTAACCGCTTTTTTGCACAACA
TGGGGGATCATGTAACTCGCCTTGATCGTTGGGAACCGGAGCTGAATGAAGCCATACCAAACGACGAGCG
TGACACCACGATGCCTGTAGCAATGGCAACAACGTTGCGCAAACTATTAACTGGCGAACTACTTACTCTA
GCTTCCCGGCAACAATTAATAGACTGGATGGAGGCGGATAAAGTTGCAGGACCACTTCTGCGCTCGGCCC
TTCCGGCTGGCTGGTTTATTGCTGATAAATCTGGAGCCGGTGAGCGTGGGTCTCGCGGTATCATTGCAGC
ACTGGGGCCAGATGGTAAGCCCTCCCGTATCGTAGTTATCTACACGACGGGGAGTCAGGCAACTATGGAT
GAACGAAATAGACAGATCGCTGAGATAGGTGCCTCACTGATTAAGCATTGGTAACTGTCAGACCAAGTTT
ACTCATATATACTTTAGATTGATTTAAAACTTCATTTTTAATTTAAAAGGATCTAGGTGAAGATCCTTTT
TGATAATCTCATGACCAAAATCCCTTAACGTGAGTTTTCGTTCCACTGAGCGTCAGACCCCGTAGAAAAG
ATCAAAGGATCTTCTTGAGATCCTTTTTTTCTGCGCGTAATCTGCTGCTTGCAAACAAAAAAACCACCGC
TACCAGCGGTGGTTTGTTTGCCGGATCAAGAGCTACCAACTCTTTTTCCGAAGGTAACTGGCTTCAGCAG
AGCGCAGATACCAAATACTGTTCTTCTAGTGTAGCCGTAGTTAGGCCACCACTTCAAGAACTCTGTAGCA
CCGCCTACATACCTCGCTCTGCTAATCCTGTTACCAGTGGCTGCTGCCAGTGGCGATAAGTCGTGTCTTA
CCGGGTTGGACTCAAGACGATAGTTACCGGATAAGGCGCAGCGGTCGGGCTGAACGGGGGGTTCGTGCAC
ACAGCCCAGCTTGGAGCGAACGACCTACACCGAACTGAGATACCTACAGCGTGAGCTATGAGAAAGCGCC
ACGCTTCCCGAAGGGAGAAAGGCGGACAGGTATCCGGTAAGCGGCAGGGTCGGAACAGGAGAGCGCACGA
GGGAGCTTCCAGGGGGAAACGCCTGGTATCTTTATAGTCCTGTCGGGTTTCGCCACCTCTGACTTGAGCG
TCGATTTTTGTGATGCTCGTCAGGGGGGCGGAGCCTATGGAAAAACGCCAGCAACGCGGCCTTTTTACGG
TTCCTGGCCTTTTGCTGGCCTTTTGCTCACATGTTCTTTCCTGCGTTATCCCCTGATTCTGTGGATAACC
GTATTACCGCCTTTGAGTGAGCTGATACCGCTCGCCGCAGCCGAACGACCGAGCGCAGCGAGTCAGTGAG
CGAGGAAGCGGAAGAGCGCCCAATACGCAAACCGCCTCTCCCCGCGCGTTGGCCGATTCATTAATGCAGC
TGGCACGACAGGTTTCCCGACTGGAAAGCGGGCAGTGAGCGCAACGCAATTAATGTGAGTTAGCTCACTC
ATTAGGCACCCCAGGCTTTACACTTTATGCTTCCGGCTCGTATGTTGTGTGGAATTGTGAGCGGATAACA
ATTTCACACAGGAAACAGCTATGACCATGATTACGCCAAGCTGTAAGTTTAAACATGATCTTACTAACTA
ACTATTCTCATTTAAATTTTCAGAGCTTAAAAATGGCTGAAATCACTCACAACGATGGATACGCTAACAA
CTTGGAAATGAAAT
Features (pLannotate 1.2.2; 11 found; start..end, strand, type, name):
   1519..2232    +  CDS            EGFP: EGFP is a basic (constitutively fluorescent) green fluorescent protein published in 1996, derived from Aequorea victoria. It is reported to be a rapidly-maturing weak dimer with moderate acid sensitivity.
   2746..2898    +  CDS            aex-5 (fragment): AEX5_CAEEL - Also known as kpc-3 From Caenorhabditis elegans.
   3025..3060    +  CDS            rop (fragment): Rop protein, which maintains plasmids at low copy number; rop
   3162..3261    +  misc_feature   bom (fragment): basis of mobility region from pBR322
   3359..3463    +  promoter       AmpR promoter: bla
   3464..4324    +  CDS            AmpR: β-lactamase; bla; confers resistance to ampicillin, carbenicillin, and related antibiotics
   4495..5083    +  rep_origin     ori: high-copy-number ColE1/pMB1/pBR322/pUC origin of replication
   5266..5358    +  CDS            lacI (fragment): lac repressor; lacI; The lac repressor binds to the lac operator to inhibit transcription in E. coli. This inhibition can be relieved by adding lactose or isopropyl-β-D-thiogalactopyranoside (IPTG).
   5371..5392    +  protein_bind   CAP binding site: CAP binding activates transcription in the presence of cAMP. E. coli catabolite activator protein
   5407..5437    +  promoter       lac promoter: promoter for the E. coli lac operon
   5445..5461    +  protein_bind   lac operator: The lac repressor binds to the lac operator to inhibit transcription in E. coli. This inhibition can be relieved by adding lactose or isopropyl-β-D-thiogalactopyranoside (IPTG). lac repressor encoded by lacI
