[The description below was written by a language model from this plasmid's Addgene catalogue record and pLannotate feature annotations shown in this document.]
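Description:
pJH4693 is a C. elegans expression plasmid that serves as a transcriptional reporter, placing EGFP under the control of a short version of the twk-40 promoter (Ptwk-40s) and followed by the unc-54 3' UTR. According to the record, this promoter drives expression in the AVA neurons as well as some other neurons. No separate gene insert is listed, and although the catalogue describes GFP as a C-terminal tag on the backbone, the stated purpose indicates that EGFP alone is expressed, as a free fluorescent marker rather than as a fusion. The backbone is given as pBSK (pBluescript-type), and the whole plasmid is 5,614 bp; the catalogue gives that same figure for the backbone without insert, so the backbone size as such is not separately recorded.

The automated annotation identifies the EGFP coding sequence, an ampicillin resistance gene (β-lactamase) with its own promoter for selection in E. coli, and a high-copy ColE1/pUC-type origin, consistent with the catalogued high copy number. Remnants of the cloning vector are also detected: a lac promoter, operator and CAP binding site, and small fragments of lacI, rop and the pBR322 bom region. The region upstream of EGFP, where Ptwk-40s would be expected, is not annotated, nor is the unc-54 3' UTR. A short match to aex-5 lies downstream of EGFP and is probably nematode genomic sequence carried along with the 3' UTR segment, though the record does not confirm this.

The plasmid is suited to generating transgenic worms in which AVA and the other twk-40s-expressing neurons are fluorescently labelled. Such labelling allows cell identification, checks of promoter specificity and control comparisons, and the associated work studied how a tonically active neuron modulates motor states.
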