Addgene plasmid #200784: pJH4693
Purpose: Ptwk-40s EGFP unc-54 3' UTR C.elegans AVA and other neurons expression of EGFP
Depositing lab: Mei Zhen. Depositing organization: Sinai Health System. Publication: A tonically active master neuron modulates mutually exclusive motor states at two timescales. Meng J, Ahamed T, Yu B, Hung W, Ei Mouridi S, Wang Z, Zhang Y, Wen Q, Boulin T, Gao S, Zhen M. Sci Adv. 2024 Apr 12;10(15):eadk0002. doi: 10.1126/sciadv.adk0002. Epub 2024 Apr 10. PubMed 38598630.
Backbone
  Vector backbone: pBSK
  Backbone manufacturer: stratagene
  Backbone size w/o insert (bp): 5614
  Total vector size (bp): 5614
  Vector type: Worm Expression
Growth in bacteria
  Bacterial resistance: Ampicillin, 100 μg/mL
  Growth temperature: 37°C
  Growth strain: DH5alpha
  Copy number: High Copy
Gene/Insert
  Gene/Insert name: no
  Species: C. elegans (nematode)
  Promoter: Ptwk-40s
  Tag / fusion protein: GFP (C terminal on backbone)
  Cloning method: Unknown
  Sequencing primers: 5′ no; 3′ no
Terms and licenses: Academic/Nonprofit Terms; Industry Terms: Not Available to Industry
Depositor comments: Please visit for https://www.biorxiv.org/content/10.1101/2021.09.21.461278v4 bioRxiv preprint.
How to cite: pJH4693 was a gift from Mei Zhen (Addgene plasmid # 200784 ; http://n2t.net/addgene:200784 ; RRID:Addgene_200784)
